Addgene plasmid #49548: EGFP-Rab13
Purpose: expresses EGFP-Rab13 in mammalian cells
Depositing lab: Marci Scidmore. Depositing organization: Cornell University. Publication: The Anaplasma phagocytophilum-occupied vacuole selectively recruits Rab-GTPases that are predominantly associated with recycling endosomes. Huang B, Hubber A, McDonough JA, Roy CR, Scidmore MA, Carlyon JA. Cell Microbiol. 2010 Sep 1;12(9):1292-307. doi: 10.1111/j.1462-5822.2010.01468.x. Epub 2010 Mar 25. PubMed 20345488.
Backbone
  Vector backbone: EGFP C1
  Backbone manufacturer: Clontech
  Backbone size w/o insert (bp): 4700
  Total vector size (bp): 5300
  Vector type: Mammalian Expression
  Selectable markers: Neomycin (select with G418)
Growth in bacteria
  Bacterial resistance: Kanamycin, 50 μg/mL
  Growth temperature: 37°C
  Growth strain: DH5alpha
  Copy number: High Copy
Gene/Insert
  Gene/Insert name: Rab13
  Species: H. sapiens (human)
  Insert size (bp): 600
  GenBank ID: AF498948
  Entrez Gene: RAB13 (a.k.a. GIG4)
  Promoter: CMV
  Tag / fusion protein: EGFP (N terminal on insert)
  Cloning method: Restriction Enzyme; 5′ cloning site BamHI/BglII (destroyed during cloning); 3′ cloning site apaI (not destroyed)
  Sequencing primers: 5′ EGFP C (CATGGTCCTGCTGGAGTTCGTG)
Resource information
  A portion of this plasmid was derived from a plasmid made by: Rab13 cDNA derived from pCDNA3.1+HA-Rab13 purchased from Missouri S&T cDNA Resource Center
Terms and licenses: Academic/Nonprofit Terms; Industry Terms: Not Available to Industry
Depositor comments: The discrepancies between the QC and full sequence should not affect plasmid function.
How to cite: EGFP-Rab13 was a gift from Marci Scidmore (Addgene plasmid # 49548)
