[The description below was written by a language model from this plasmid's Addgene catalogue record and pLannotate feature annotations shown in this document.]
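Description:
EGFP-Rab13 is a mammalian expression plasmid of about 5.3 kb built on the Clontech EGFP C1 backbone, designed to produce human Rab13 fused at its N terminus to enhanced green fluorescent protein. The human cytomegalovirus immediate early enhancer and promoter drive a single open reading frame in which EGFP is followed, after a short linker derived from the cloning site, by the roughly 600 bp RAB13 coding sequence. Transcripts are terminated by the SV40 polyadenylation signal. Placing the tag at the N terminus leaves the C terminus of the GTPase free, which is generally important for Rab proteins because their membrane attachment depends on C-terminal lipid modification. The insert was introduced by restriction cloning, with a hybrid BamHI/BglII junction at the 5′ end that was destroyed and an ApaI site retained at the 3′ end. The cDNA came from an earlier HA-tagged Rab13 expression plasmid.

The plasmid replicates at high copy in E. coli through a pUC-type ColE1 origin and also carries an f1 origin for single-stranded DNA production. A single Tn5 aminoglycoside phosphotransferase gene serves as a dual marker. A bacterial (bla) promoter gives kanamycin resistance in bacteria, while the SV40 enhancer and early promoter, with the HSV TK polyadenylation signal, gives G418 resistance in mammalian cells. The small large T antigen, ble and bGH fragments in the annotation appear to be incidental backbone matches rather than functional elements.

Rab13 regulates endocytic recycling and delivery of transmembrane proteins to the plasma membrane. The fusion lets its localization be followed by fluorescence microscopy, and the associated study examined recruitment of Rab GTPases to a pathogen-occupied vacuole. The depositor notes minor sequence discrepancies that are not expected to affect function.
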