Features (pLannotate 1.2.2; 15 found; start..end, strand, type, name):
     61..364     +  enhancer       CMV enhancer: human cytomegalovirus immediate early enhancer
    365..568     +  promoter       CMV promoter: human cytomegalovirus (CMV) immediate early promoter
    613..1329    +  CDS            EGFP: EGFP is a basic (constitutively fluorescent) green fluorescent protein published in 1996, derived from Aequorea victoria. It is reported to be a rapidly-maturing weak dimer with moderate acid sensitivity.
   1348..1956    +  CDS            RAB13: RAB13_HUMAN - Experimental evidence at protein level: Swiss-Prot protein existence level 1. The small GTPases Rab are key regulators of intracellular membrane trafficking, from the formation of transport vesicles to their fusion with membranes. Rabs cycle between an inactive GDP-bound form and an active GTP-bound form that is able to recruit to membranes different sets of downstream effectors directly responsible for vesicle formation, movement, tethering and fusion. That Rab is involved in endocytic recycling and regulates the transport to the plasma membrane of transmembrane proteins like th
   1960..1977    +  misc_feature   MCS (fragment): multiple cloning site
   1989..2073    +  CDS            large T antigen (fragment): large T antigen from SV40 (simian virus 40)
   2096..2217    +  polyA_signal   SV40 poly(A) signal: SV40 polyadenylation signal
   2251..2679    -  rep_origin     f1 ori (sequence partly withheld): f1 bacteriophage origin of replication; arrow indicates direction of (+) strand synthesis
   2706..2810    +  promoter       AmpR promoter: bla
   2812..3169    +  promoter       SV40 promoter: SV40 enhancer and early promoter
   3204..3998    +  CDS            NeoR/KanR: aminoglycoside phosphotransferase from Tn5; aph(3')-II (or nptII); confers resistance to neomycin, kanamycin, and G418 (Geneticin®)
   4019..4171    +  CDS            ble (fragment): BLE_KLEPN - Experimental evidence at protein level: Swiss-Prot protein existence level 1. Binding protein with a strong affinity to the bleomycin family of antibiotics. Binds to CL990; an antimitotic-antibiotic compound. From Klebsiella pneumoniae.
   4230..4277    +  polyA_signal   HSV TK poly(A) signal: herpes simplex virus thymidine kinase polyadenylation signal (Cole and Stacy, 1985)
   4368..4384    -  polyA_signal   bGH poly(A) signal (fragment): bovine growth hormone polyadenylation signal
   4606..5194    +  rep_origin     ori: high-copy-number ColE1/pMB1/pBR322/pUC origin of replication
>Addgene plasmid #49548 | EGFP-Rab13 | depositor full sequence | sequence record 73940 | EGFP-Rab13 sequence 5308 bps
TAGTTATTAATAGTAATCAATTACGGGGTCATTAGTTCATAGCCCATATATGGAGTTCCGCGTTACATAA
CTTACGGTAAATGGCCCGCCTGGCTGACCGCCCAACGACCCCCGCCCATTGACGTCAATAATGACGTATG
TTCCCATAGTAACGCCAATAGGGACTTTCCATTGACGTCAATGGGTGGAGTATTTACGGTAAACTGCCCA
CTTGGCAGTACATCAAGTGTATCATATGCCAAGTACGCCCCCTATTGACGTCAATGACGGTAAATGGCCC
GCCTGGCATTATGCCCAGTACATGACCTTATGGGACTTTCCTACTTGGCAGTACATCTACGTATTAGTCA
TCGCTATTACCATGGTGATGCGGTTTTGGCAGTACATCAATGGGCGTGGATAGCGGTTTGACTCACGGGG
ATTTCCAAGTCTCCACCCCATTGACGTCAATGGGAGTTTGTTTTGGCACCAAAATCAACGGGACTTTCCA
AAATGTCGTAACAACTCCGCCCCATTGACGCAAATGGGCGGTAGGCGTGTACGGTGGGAGGTCTATATAA
GCAGAGCTGGTTTAGTGAACCGTCAGATCCGCTAGCGCTACCGGTCGCCACCATGGTGAGCAAGGGCGAG
GAGCTGTTCACCGGGGTGGTGCCCATCCTGGTCGAGCTGGACGGCGACGTAAACGGCCACAAGTTCAGCG
TGTCCGGCGAGGGCGAGGGCGATGCCACCTACGGCAAGCTGACCCTGAAGTTCATCTGCACCACCGGCAA
GCTGCCCGTGCCCTGGCCCACCCTCGTGACCACCCTGACCTACGGCGTGCAGTGCTTCAGCCGCTACCCC
GACCACATGAAGCAGCACGACTTCTTCAAGTCCGCCATGCCCGAAGGCTACGTCCAGGAGCGCACCATCT
TCTTCAAGGACGACGGCAACTACAAGACCCGCGCCGAGGTGAAGTTCGAGGGCGACACCCTGGTGAACCG
CATCGAGCTGAAGGGCATCGACTTCAAGGAGGACGGCAACATCCTGGGGCACAAGCTGGAGTACAACTAC
AACAGCCACAACGTCTATATCATGGCCGACAAGCAGAAGAACGGCATCAAGGTGAACTTCAAGATCCGCC
ACAACATCGAGGACGGCAGCGTGCAGCTCGCCGACCACTACCAGCAGAACACCCCCATCGGCGACGGCCC
CGTGCTGCTGCCCGACAACCACTACCTGAGCACCCAGTCCGCCCTGAGCAAAGACCCCAACGAGAAGCGC
GATCACATGGTCCTGCTGGAGTTCGTGACCGCCGCCGGGATCACTCTCGGCATGGACGAGCTGTACAAGT
CCGGACTCAGATCCACCATGGCCAAAGCCTACGACCACCTCTTCAAGTTGCTGCTGATCGGGGACTCGGG
GGTGGGCAAGACTTGTCTGATCATTCGCTTTGCAGAGGACAACTTCAACAACACTTACATCTCCACCATC
GGAATTGATTTCAAGATCCGCACTGTGGATATAGAGGGGAAGAAGATCAAACTACAAGTCTGGGACACGG
CTGGCCAAGAGCGGTTCAAGACAATAACTACTGCCTACTACCGTGGAGCCATGGGCATTATCCTAGTATA
CGACATCACGGATGAGAAATCTTTCGAGAATATTCAGAACTGGATGAAAAGCATCAAGGAGAATGCCTCG
GCTGGGGTGGAGCGCCTCTTGCTGGGGAACAAATGTGACATGGAGGCCAAGAGGAAGGTGCAGAAGGAGC
AGGCCGATAAGTTGGCTCGAGAGCATGGAATCCGATTTTTCGAAACTAGTGCTAAATCCAGTATGAATGT
GGATGAGGCTTTTAGTTCCCTGGCCCGGGACATCTTGCTCAAGTCAGGAGGCCGGAGATCAGGAAACGGC
AACAAGCCTCCCAGTACTGACCTGAAAACTTGTGACAAGAAGAACACCAACAAGTGCTCCCTGGGCTGAG
GGCCCGGGATCCACCGGATCTAGATAACTGATCATAATCAGCCATACCACATTTGTAGAGGTTTTACTTG
CTTTAAAAAACCTCCCACACCTCCCCCTGAACCTGAAACATAAAATGAATGCAATTGTTGTTGTTAACTT
GTTTATTGCAGCTTATAATGGTTACAAATAAAGCAATAGCATCACAAATTTCACAAATAAAGCATTTTTT
TCACTGCATTCTAGTTGTGGTTTGTCCAAACTCATCAATGTATCTTAACGCGTAAATTGTAAGCGTTAAT
ATTTTGTTAAAATTCGCGTTAAATTTTTGTTAAATCAGCTCATTTTTTAACCAATAGGCCGAAATCGGCA
AAATCCCTTATAAATCAAAAGAATAGACCGAGATAGGGT
[37 nt withheld, positions 2350-2386]
AAAGAACGTGGACTCCAACGTCAAAGG
[49 nt withheld, positions 2414-2462]
T
[91 nt withheld, positions 2464-2554]
G
[124 nt withheld, positions 2556-2679]
CAGGTGGCACTTTTCGGGGAAATGTGCGCGGAACCCCTATTTGTTTATTTTTCTAAATACATTCAAATAT
GTATCCGCTCATGAGACAATAACCCTGATAAATGCTTCAATAATATTGAAAAAGGAAGAGTCCTGAGGCG
GAAAGAACCAGCTGTGGAATGTGTGTCAGTTAGGGTGTGGAAAGTCCCCAGGCTCCCCAGCAGGCAGAAG
TATGCAAAGCATGCATCTCAATTAGTCAGCAACCAGGTGTGGAAAGTCCCCAGGCTCCCCAGCAGGCAGA
AGTATGCAAAGCATGCATCTCAATTAGTCAGCAACCATAGTCCCGCCCCTAACTCCGCCCATCCCGCCCC
TAACTCCGCCCAGTTCCGCCCATTCTCCGCCCCATGGCTGACTAATTTTTTTTATTTATGCAGAGGCCGA
GGCCGCCTCGGCCTCTGAGCTATTCCAGAAGTAGTGAGGAGGCTTTTTTGGAGGCCTAGGCTTTTGCAAA
GATCGATCAAGAGACAGGATGAGGATCGTTTCGCATGATTGAACAAGATGGATTGCACGCAGGTTCTCCG
GCCGCTTGGGTGGAGAGGCTATTCGGCTATGACTGGGCACAACAGACAATCGGCTGCTCTGATGCCGCCG
TGTTCCGGCTGTCAGCGCAGGGGCGCCCGGTTCTTTTTGTCAAGACCGACCTGTCCGGTGCCCTGAATGA
ACTGCAAGACGAGGCAGCGCGGCTATCGTGGCTGGCCACGACGGGCGTTCCTTGCGCAGCTGTGCTCGAC
GTTGTCACTGAAGCGGGAAGGGACTGGCTGCTATTGGGCGAAGTGCCGGGGCAGGATCTCCTGTCATCTC
ACCTTGCTCCTGCCGAGAAAGTATCCATCATGGCTGATGCAATGCGGCGGCTGCATACGCTTGATCCGGC
TACCTGCCCATTCGACCACCAAGCGAAACATCGCATCGAGCGAGCACGTACTCGGATGGAAGCCGGTCTT
GTCGATCAGGATGATCTGGACGAAGAGCATCAGGGGCTCGCGCCAGCCGAACTGTTCGCCAGGCTCAAGG
CGAGCATGCCCGACGGCGAGGATCTCGTCGTGACCCATGGCGATGCCTGCTTGCCGAATATCATGGTGGA
AAATGGCCGCTTTTCTGGATTCATCGACTGTGGCCGGCTGGGTGTGGCGGACCGCTATCAGGACATAGCG
TTGGCTACCCGTGATATTGCTGAAGAGCTTGGCGGCGAATGGGCTGACCGCTTCCTCGTGCTTTACGGTA
TCGCCGCTCCCGATTCGCAGCGCATCGCCTTCTATCGCCTTCTTGACGAGTTCTTCTGAGCGGGACTCTG
GGGTTCGAAATGACCGACCAAGCGACGCCCAACCTGCCATCACGAGATTTCGATTCCACCGCCGCCTTCT
ATGAAAGGTTGGGCTTCGGAATCGTTTTCCGGGACGCCGGCTGGATGATCCTCCAGCGCGGGGATCTCAT
GCTGGAGTTCTTCGCCCACCCTAGGGGGAGGCTAACTGAAACACGGAAGGAGACAATACCGGAAGGAACC
CGCGCTATGACGGCAATAAAAAGACAGAATAAAACGCACGGTGTTGGGTCGTTTGTTCATAAACGCGGGG
TTCGGTCCCAGGGCTGGCACTCTGTCGATACCCCACCGAGACCCCATTGGGGCCAATACGCCCGCGTTTC
TTCCTTTTCCCCACCCCACCCCCCAAGTTCGGGTGAAGGCCCAGGGCTCGCAGCCAACGTCGGGGCGGCA
GGCCCTGCCATAGCCTCAGGTTACTCATATATACTTTAGATTGATTTAAAACTTCATTTTTAATTTAAAA
GGATCTAGGTGAAGATCCTTTTTGATAATCTCATGACCAAAATCCCTTAACGTGAGTTTTCGTTCCACTG
AGCGTCAGACCCCGTAGAAAAGATCAAAGGATCTTCTTGAGATCCTTTTTTTCTGCGCGTAATCTGCTGC
TTGCAAACAAAAAAACCACCGCTACCAGCGGTGGTTTGTTTGCCGGATCAAGAGCTACCAACTCTTTTTC
CGAAGGTAACTGGCTTCAGCAGAGCGCAGATACCAAATACTGTCCTTCTAGTGTAGCCGTAGTTAGGCCA
CCACTTCAAGAACTCTGTAGCACCGCCTACATACCTCGCTCTGCTAATCCTGTTACCAGTGGCTGCTGCC
AGTGGCGATAAGTCGTGTCTTACCGGGTTGGACTCAAGACGATAGTTACCGGATAAGGCGCAGCGGTCGG
GCTGAACGGGGGGTTCGTGCACACAGCCCAGCTTGGAGCGAACGACCTACACCGAACTGAGATACCTACA
GCGTGAGCTATGAGAAAGCGCCACGCTTCCCGAAGGGAGAAAGGCGGACAGGTATCCGGTAAGCGGCAGG
GTCGGAACAGGAGAGCGCACGAGGGAGCTTCCAGGGGGAAACGCCTGGTATCTTTATAGTCCTGTCGGGT
TTCGCCACCTCTGACTTGAGCGTCGATTTTTGTGATGCTCGTCAGGGGGGCGGAGCCTATGGAAAAACGC
CAGCAACGCGGCCTTTTTACGGTTCCTGGCCTTTTGCTGGCCTTTTGCTCACATGTTCTTTCCTGCGTTA
TCCCCTGATTCTGTGGATAACCGTATTACCGCCATGCAT
