>Addgene plasmid #49548 | EGFP-Rab13 | addgene partial sequence | sequence record 76047 | EGFP-C 5'-CATGGTCCTGCTGGAGTTCGTG-3'
CTCTCGGCATGGACGAGCTGTACAAGTCCGGACTCAGATCCACCATGGCCAAAGCCTACGACCACCTCTT
CAAGTTGCTGCTGATCGGGGACTCGGGGGTGGGCAAGACTTGTCTGATCATTCGCTTTGCAGAGGACAAC
TTCAACAACACTTACATCTCCACCATCGGAATTGATTTCAAGATCCGCACTGTGGATATAGAGGGGAAGA
AGATCAAACTACAAGTCTGGGACACGGCTGGCCAAGAGCGGTTCAAGACAATAACTACTGCCTACTACCG
TGGAGCCATGGGCATTATCCTAGTATACGACATCACGGATGAGAAATCTTTCGAGAATATTCAGAACTGG
ATGAAAAGCATCAAGGAGAATGCCTCGGCTGGGGTGGAGCGCCTCTTGCTGGGGAACAAATGTGACATGG
AGGCCAAGAGGAAGGTGCAGAAGGAGCAGGCCGATAAGTTGGCTCGAGAGCATGGAATCCGATTTTTCGA
AACTAGTGCTAAATCCAGTATGAATGTGGATGAGGCTTTTAGTTCCCTGGCCCGGGACATCTTGCTCAAG
TCAGGAGGCCGGAGATCAGGAAACGGCAACAAGCCTCCCAGTACTGACCTGAAAACTTGTGACAAGAAGA
ACACCAACAAGTGCTCCCTGGGCTGAGCGGCCGCTCGAGTCTAGAGGGCCCGGGATCCACCGGATCTAGA
TAACTGATCATAATCAGCCATACCACATTTGTAGAGGTTTTACTTGCTTTAAAAAACCTCCCACACCTCC
CCCTGAACCTGAAACATAAAATGAATGCAATTGTTGTTGTTAACTTGTTTATTGCAGCTTATAATGGTTA
CAAATAAAGCAATAGCATCACAAATTTCACAAATAAAGCATTTTTTTCACTGCATTCTAGTTGTGGTTTG
TCCAAACTCATCAATGTATCTTAACGCGTAAATTGTAAGCGTTAATATTTTGTTAAAATTCGCGTTAAAT
TTTTGTTAAATCAGCTCATTTTTTAACCAATAGGCCGAAATCGGCAAAATCCCTTATAAATCAAAAGAAT
AGACCGAGATAGGGT
[37 nt withheld, positions 1066-1102]
AAAGAACGTGGACTCCAACGTCAAAGGGCGAAAAACCG
